Addgene plasmid #197176: pCytERM-mCardinal-N1
Purpose: Expresses the fusion protein of CytERM-mCardinal in mammalian cells
Depositing lab: Kiryl Piatkevich. Depositing organization: Westlake University. Publication: Quantitative assessment of near-infrared fluorescent proteins. Zhang H, Papadaki S, Sun X, Wang X, Drobizhev M, Yao L, Rehbock M, Koster RW, Wu L, Namikawa K, Piatkevich KD. Nat Methods. 2023 Sep 4. doi: 10.1038/s41592-023-01975-z. PubMed 37666982.
Backbone
  Vector backbone: pN1
  Vector type: Mammalian Expression
Growth in bacteria
  Bacterial resistance: Kanamycin, 50 μg/mL
  Growth temperature: 37°C
  Growth strain: NEB Stable
  Copy number: High Copy
Gene/Insert
  Gene/Insert name: CytERM-mCardinal
  Species: M. musculus (mouse)
  Cloning method: Gibson Cloning
Terms and licenses: Academic/Nonprofit Terms; Industry Terms: Not Available to Industry
Depositor comments: Please visit https://www.researchsquare.com/article/rs-797586/v1 for preprint.
How to cite: pCytERM-mCardinal-N1 was a gift from Kiryl Piatkevich (Addgene plasmid # 197176 ; http://n2t.net/addgene:197176 ; RRID:Addgene_197176)
