[The description below was written by a language model from this plasmid's Addgene catalogue record and pLannotate feature annotations shown in this document.]
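Description:
pCytERM-mCardinal-N1 is a 4.8 kb mammalian expression plasmid built on an N1-type backbone (pN1), in which the fluorescent protein sits downstream of the cloning site so that it is fused to the C-terminus of the partner sequence. It is maintained in bacteria through a high-copy ColE1/pUC-type origin and selected with kanamycin. The single NeoR/KanR (aminoglycoside phosphotransferase) gene is preceded by both a bacterial bla promoter and the SV40 enhancer/early promoter and followed by an HSV TK polyadenylation signal, so the same marker can also confer G418 resistance in mammalian cells. An f1 origin is present as well. Short annotated fragments of ble, bGH poly(A) and SV40 large T antigen appear to be backbone remnants rather than functional units.

The expression cassette uses the human CMV immediate early enhancer and promoter to drive CytERM-mCardinal, terminated by an SV40 poly(A) signal. CytERM is a short N-terminal segment of a cytochrome P450 that acts as an endoplasmic reticulum membrane anchor, placing the fused protein on the cytoplasmic face of the ER. The feature table matches this roughly 90 nt segment to rabbit CYP2C1, whereas the catalogue entry lists the insert species as mouse, a discrepancy the record does not resolve. It is joined through residual multiple cloning site sequence to mCardinal, a far-red fluorescent protein derived from mNeptune.

The stated purpose is simply expression of the fusion in mammalian cells. CytERM fusions are commonly used to gauge the tendency of a fluorescent protein to oligomerise, because self-associating tags reorganise ER membranes into stacked structures. Such a use would fit the associated study, a quantitative comparison of near-infrared fluorescent proteins, although the record does not state it.
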