Features (pLannotate 1.2.2; 16 found; start..end, strand, type, name):
     61..364     +  enhancer       CMV enhancer: human cytomegalovirus immediate early enhancer
    365..568     +  promoter       CMV promoter: human cytomegalovirus (CMV) immediate early promoter
    591..614     +  misc_feature   MCS (fragment): multiple cloning site
    615..701     +  CDS            CYP2C1 (fragment): CP2C1_RABIT - Experimental evidence at protein level: Swiss-Prot protein existence level 1. Cytochromes P450 are a group of heme-thiolate monooxygenases. In liver microsomes, this enzyme is involved in an NADPH-dependent electron transport pathway. It oxidizes a variety of structurally unrelated compounds, including steroids, fatty acids, and xenobiotics. From Oryctolagus cuniculus (Rabbit).
    696..739     +  misc_feature   MCS (fragment): multiple cloning site
    753..1487    +  CDS            mCardinal (sequence partly withheld): far-red fluorescent protein derived from mNeptune, with further red-shifted spectra
   1503..1586    +  CDS            large T antigen (fragment): large T antigen from SV40 (simian virus 40)
   1609..1730    +  polyA_signal   SV40 poly(A) signal: SV40 polyadenylation signal
   1764..2192    -  rep_origin     f1 ori (sequence partly withheld): f1 bacteriophage origin of replication; arrow indicates direction of (+) strand synthesis
   2219..2323    +  promoter       AmpR promoter: bla
   2325..2682    +  promoter       SV40 promoter: SV40 enhancer and early promoter
   2717..3511    +  CDS            NeoR/KanR: aminoglycoside phosphotransferase from Tn5; aph(3')-II (or nptII); confers resistance to neomycin, kanamycin, and G418 (Geneticin®)
   3532..3684    +  CDS            ble (fragment): BLE_KLEPN - Experimental evidence at protein level: Swiss-Prot protein existence level 1. Binding protein with a strong affinity to the bleomycin family of antibiotics. Binds to CL990; an antimitotic-antibiotic compound. From Klebsiella pneumoniae.
   3743..3790    +  polyA_signal   HSV TK poly(A) signal: herpes simplex virus thymidine kinase polyadenylation signal (Cole and Stacy, 1985)
   3881..3897    -  polyA_signal   bGH poly(A) signal (fragment): bovine growth hormone polyadenylation signal
   4119..4707    +  rep_origin     ori: high-copy-number ColE1/pMB1/pBR322/pUC origin of replication
>Addgene plasmid #197176 | pCytERM-mCardinal-N1 | addgene full sequence | sequence record 386470 | Addgene NGS Result
TAGTTATTAATAGTAATCAATTACGGGGTCATTAGTTCATAGCCCATATATGGAGTTCCGCGTTACATAA
CTTACGGTAAATGGCCCGCCTGGCTGACCGCCCAACGACCCCCGCCCATTGACGTCAATAATGACGTATG
TTCCCATAGTAACGCCAATAGGGACTTTCCATTGACGTCAATGGGTGGAGTATTTACGGTAAACTGCCCA
CTTGGCAGTACATCAAGTGTATCATATGCCAAGTACGCCCCCTATTGACGTCAATGACGGTAAATGGCCC
GCCTGGCATTATGCCCAGTACATGACCTTATGGGACTTTCCTACTTGGCAGTACATCTACGTATTAGTCA
TCGCTATTACCATGGTGATGCGGTTTTGGCAGTACATCAATGGGCGTGGATAGCGGTTTGACTCACGGGG
ATTTCCAAGTCTCCACCCCATTGACGTCAATGGGAGTTTGTTTTGGCACCAAAATCAACGGGACTTTCCA
AAATGTCGTAACAACTCCGCCCCATTGACGCAAATGGGCGGTAGGCGTGTACGGTGGGAGGTCTATATAA
GCAGAGCTGGTTTAGTGAACCGTCAGATCCGCTAGCGCTACCGGACTCAGATCTATGGACCCTGTGGTGG
TGCTGGGGCTCTGTCTCTCCTGTTTGCTTCTCCTTTCACTCTGGAAACAGAGCTATGGGGGAGGGAAGCT
TCGAATTCTGCAGTCGACGGTACCGCGGGCCCGGGATCCACCGGTCGCCACC
[732 nt withheld, positions 753-1484]
TAAGCGGCCGCGACTCTAGATCATAATCAGCCATACCACATTTGTAGAGGTTTTACTTGCTTTAAAAAAC
CTCCCACACCTCCCCCTGAACCTGAAACATAAAATGAATGCAATTGTTGTTGTTAACTTGTTTATTGCAG
CTTATAATGGTTACAAATAAAGCAATAGCATCACAAATTTCACAAATAAAGCATTTTTTTCACTGCATTC
TAGTTGTGGTTTGTCCAAACTCATCAATGTATCTTAAGGCGTAAATTGTAAGCGTTAATATTTTGTTAAA
ATTCGCGTTAAATTTTTGTTAAATCAGCTCATTTTTTAACCAATAGGCCGAAATCGGCAAAATCCCTTAT
AAATCAAAAGAATAGACCGAGATAGGGT
[37 nt withheld, positions 1863-1899]
AAAGAACGTGGACTCCAACGTCAAAGG
[49 nt withheld, positions 1927-1975]
T
[91 nt withheld, positions 1977-2067]
G
[124 nt withheld, positions 2069-2192]
CAGGTGGCACTTTTCGGGGAAATGTGCGCGGAACCCCTATTTGTTTATTTTTCTAAATACATTCAAATAT
GTATCCGCTCATGAGACAATAACCCTGATAAATGCTTCAATAATATTGAAAAAGGAAGAGTCCTGAGGCG
GAAAGAACCAGCTGTGGAATGTGTGTCAGTTAGGGTGTGGAAAGTCCCCAGGCTCCCCAGCAGGCAGAAG
TATGCAAAGCATGCATCTCAATTAGTCAGCAACCAGGTGTGGAAAGTCCCCAGGCTCCCCAGCAGGCAGA
AGTATGCAAAGCATGCATCTCAATTAGTCAGCAACCATAGTCCCGCCCCTAACTCCGCCCATCCCGCCCC
TAACTCCGCCCAGTTCCGCCCATTCTCCGCCCCATGGCTGACTAATTTTTTTTATTTATGCAGAGGCCGA
GGCCGCCTCGGCCTCTGAGCTATTCCAGAAGTAGTGAGGAGGCTTTTTTGGAGGCCTAGGCTTTTGCAAA
GATCGATCAAGAGACAGGATGAGGATCGTTTCGCATGATTGAACAAGATGGATTGCACGCAGGTTCTCCG
GCCGCTTGGGTGGAGAGGCTATTCGGCTATGACTGGGCACAACAGACAATCGGCTGCTCTGATGCCGCCG
TGTTCCGGCTGTCAGCGCAGGGGCGCCCGGTTCTTTTTGTCAAGACCGACCTGTCCGGTGCCCTGAATGA
ACTGCAAGACGAGGCAGCGCGGCTATCGTGGCTGGCCACGACGGGCGTTCCTTGCGCAGCTGTGCTCGAC
GTTGTCACTGAAGCGGGAAGGGACTGGCTGCTATTGGGCGAAGTGCCGGGGCAGGATCTCCTGTCATCTC
ACCTTGCTCCTGCCGAGAAAGTATCCATCATGGCTGATGCAATGCGGCGGCTGCATACGCTTGATCCGGC
TACCTGCCCATTCGACCACCAAGCGAAACATCGCATCGAGCGAGCACGTACTCGGATGGAAGCCGGTCTT
GTCGATCAGGATGATCTGGACGAAGAGCATCAGGGGCTCGCGCCAGCCGAACTGTTCGCCAGGCTCAAGG
CGAGCATGCCCGACGGCGAGGATCTCGTCGTGACCCATGGCGATGCCTGCTTGCCGAATATCATGGTGGA
AAATGGCCGCTTTTCTGGATTCATCGACTGTGGCCGGCTGGGTGTGGCGGACCGCTATCAGGACATAGCG
TTGGCTACCCGTGATATTGCTGAAGAGCTTGGCGGCGAATGGGCTGACCGCTTCCTCGTGCTTTACGGTA
TCGCCGCTCCCGATTCGCAGCGCATCGCCTTCTATCGCCTTCTTGACGAGTTCTTCTGAGCGGGACTCTG
GGGTTCGAAATGACCGACCAAGCGACGCCCAACCTGCCATCACGAGATTTCGATTCCACCGCCGCCTTCT
ATGAAAGGTTGGGCTTCGGAATCGTTTTCCGGGACGCCGGCTGGATGATCCTCCAGCGCGGGGATCTCAT
GCTGGAGTTCTTCGCCCACCCTAGGGGGAGGCTAACTGAAACACGGAAGGAGACAATACCGGAAGGAACC
CGCGCTATGACGGCAATAAAAAGACAGAATAAAACGCACGGTGTTGGGTCGTTTGTTCATAAACGCGGGG
TTCGGTCCCAGGGCTGGCACTCTGTCGATACCCCACCGAGACCCCATTGGGGCCAATACGCCCGCGTTTC
TTCCTTTTCCCCACCCCACCCCCCAAGTTCGGGTGAAGGCCCAGGGCTCGCAGCCAACGTCGGGGCGGCA
GGCCCTGCCATAGCCTCAGGTTACTCATATATACTTTAGATTGATTTAAAACTTCATTTTTAATTTAAAA
GGATCTAGGTGAAGATCCTTTTTGATAATCTCATGACCAAAATCCCTTAACGTGAGTTTTCGTTCCACTG
AGCGTCAGACCCCGTAGAAAAGATCAAAGGATCTTCTTGAGATCCTTTTTTTCTGCGCGTAATCTGCTGC
TTGCAAACAAAAAAACCACCGCTACCAGCGGTGGTTTGTTTGCCGGATCAAGAGCTACCAACTCTTTTTC
CGAAGGTAACTGGCTTCAGCAGAGCGCAGATACCAAATACTGTTCTTCTAGTGTAGCCGTAGTTAGGCCA
CCACTTCAAGAACTCTGTAGCACCGCCTACATACCTCGCTCTGCTAATCCTGTTACCAGTGGCTGCTGCC
AGTGGCGATAAGTCGTGTCTTACCGGGTTGGACTCAAGACGATAGTTACCGGATAAGGCGCAGCGGTCGG
GCTGAACGGGGGGTTCGTGCACACAGCCCAGCTTGGAGCGAACGACCTACACCGAACTGAGATACCTACA
GCGTGAGCTATGAGAAAGCGCCACGCTTCCCGAAGGGAGAAAGGCGGACAGGTATCCGGTAAGCGGCAGG
GTCGGAACAGGAGAGCGCACGAGGGAGCTTCCAGGGGGAAACGCCTGGTATCTTTATAGTCCTGTCGGGT
TTCGCCACCTCTGACTTGAGCGTCGATTTTTGTGATGCTCGTCAGGGGGGCGGAGCCTATGGAAAAACGC
CAGCAACGCGGCCTTTTTACGGTTCCTGGCCTTTTGCTGGCCTTTTGCTCACATGTTCTTTCCTGCGTTA
TCCCCTGATTCTGTGGATAACCGTATTACCGCCATGCAT
